>Addgene plasmid #173853 | SuExp His-Myc-mPLD3 | depositor full sequence | sequence record 337119 | SuExp His-Myc-mPLD3 sequence 3492 bps
ACGCGTCGCGAGGCCATATGGGTTAACCCATGGCCGTTGACATTGATTATTGACTAGTTATTAATAGTAA
TCAATTACGGGGTCATTAGTTCATAGCCCATATATGGAGTTCCGCGTTACATAACTTACGGTAAATGGCC
CGCCTGGCTGACCGCCCAACGACCCCCGCCCATTGACGTCAATAATGACGTATGTTCCCATAGTAACGCC
AATAGGGACTTTCCATTGACGTCAATGGGTGGAGTATTTACGGTAAACTGCCCACTTGGCAGTACATCAA
GTGTATCATATGCCAAGTCCGCCCCCTATTGACGTCAATGACGGTAAATGGCCCGCCTGGCATTATGCCC
AGTACATGACCTTACGGGACTTTCCTACTTGGCAGTACATCTACGTATTAGTCATCGCTATTACCATGGT
GATGCGGTTTTGGCAGTACACCAATGGGCGTGGATAGCGGTTTGACTCACGGGGATTTCCAAGTCTCCAC
CCCATTGACGTCAATGGGAGTTTGTTTTGGCACCAAAATCAACGGGACTTTCCAAAATGTCGTAATAACC
CCGCCCCGTTGACGCAAATGGGCGGTAGGCGTGTACGGTGGGAGGTCTATATAAGCAGAGCTCGTTTAGT
GAACCGTCAGATCGCCTGGAGACGTCGAGCCGAGTGGTTGTGCCTCCATAGAAGCCACCATGACCCGCCT
GACCGTGCTGGCCCTGCTGGCCGGCCTGCTGGTAAGTTTAGTCTTTTTGTCTTTTATTTCAGGTCCCGGA
TCCGGTGGTGGTGCAAATCAAAGAACTGCTCCTCAGTGGATGTTGCCTTTACTTCTAGGCCAGCAGCCGC
GCCCATCATCATCATCATCATGGTCCGCTAGTTGACGTCGCCAGCAATGAACAAAAACTCATCTCAGAAG
AGGATCTGGCTAGTATGACTGGTGGACAGCAAATGGGTCGGGATATCGAAGGTCGTGGGGACTTACATCT
ATTTGGACCAAATCAGCGCCCAGCCCCCTGCTATGACCCCTGCGAGGCGGTGCTGGTGGAGAGCATTCCT
GAGGGTCTGGAGTTTCCCAATGCCACCACGAGCAACCCCTCCACTAGCCAGGCCTGGTTGGGCCTCCTTG
CCGGTGCTCACAGCAGCCTGGACATCGCATCCTTCTACTGGACCCTCACAAATAATGACACCCACACGCA
AGAGCCCTCTGCCCAGCAGGGTGAAGAGGTTCTTCAGCAGCTTCAGGCACTGGCACCTCGAGGTGTAAAG
GTTCGCATCGCTGTGAGCAAACCCAATGGGCCTCTGGCTGATCTGCAGTCTCTGCTACAGAGTGGTGCCC
AGGTCCGCATGGTGGACATGCAGAAGCTGACTCATGGTGTCCTGCACACCAAGTTCTGGGTGGTGGATCA
GACCCACTTCTACCTGGGCAGTGCCAACATGGACTGGCGGTCGCTGACCCAGGTCAAGGAGCTGGGCGTG
GTCATGTACAACTGCAGCTGCCTCGCCCGGGACCTCACCAAGATCTTTGAAGCCTATTGGTTCCTGGGCC
AGGCAGGTAGCTCCATCCCATCAACCTGGCCGCGGTCCTTTGACACCCGATATAATCAAGAAACACCAAT
GGAGATCTGCCTCAATGGCACCCCAGCTCTGGCCTACCTAGCGAGTGCACCCCCACCACTGTGTCCAAGT
GGCCGCACCCCAGACCTGAAGGCTCTGCTCAACGTGGTGGACAGTGCCCGAAGCTTCATCTACATTGCGG
TTATGAACTACCTGCCCACCATGGAGTTCTCTCATCCACGCAGGTTCTGGCCAGCGATCGATGATGGGCT
GAGACGGGCTGCGTATGAACGAGGCGTCAAAGTGCGCCTGCTCATCAGCTGCTGGGGACACTCTGATCCA
TCGATGCGGTCCTTCCTGCTCTCCCTGGCTGCACTTCATGACAACCATACTCACTCCGACATCCAGGTGA
AACTGTTTGTGGTCCCTACGGATGAGTCCCAGGCCCGAATCCCCTATGCCCGTGTCAACCACAACAAGTA
CATGGTGACTGAACGTGCCTCATACATTGGAACCTCCAACTGGTCTGGAAGCTACTTCACGGAGACAGCA
GGCACCTCCCTGCTGGTGACACAGAACGGGCATGGTGGCTTGCGCAGTCAGCTGGAGGCTGTTTTCCTGA
GAGACTGGGAATCCCCATACAGCCACGATCTCGACACCTCAGCCAACAGTGTGGGCAATGCCTGCCGCCT
GCTTTAAATCTAGAAGCTGATCCAGACATGATAAGATACATTGATGAGTTTGGACAAACCACAACTAGAA
TGCAGTGAAAAAAATGCTTTATTTGTGAAATTTGTGATGCTATTGCTTTATTTGTAACCATTATAAGCTG
CAATAAACAAGTTGGATATCCTCGAGACTAGTGGGCCCGTTTAAACACATGTGTTTTTCCATAGGCTCCG
CCCCCCTGACGAGCATCACAAAAATCGACGCTCAAGTCAGAGGTGGCGAAACCCGACAGGACTATAAAGA
TACCAGGCGTTTCCCCCTGGAAGCTCCCTCGTGCGCTCTCCTGTTCCGACCCTGCCGCTTACCGGATACC
TGTCCGCCTTTCTCCCTTCGGGAAGCGTGGCGCTTTCTCATAGCTCACGCTGTAGGTATCTCAGTTCGGT
GTAGGTCGTTCGCTCCAAGCTGGGCTGTGTGCACGAACCCCCCGTTCAGCCCGACCGCTGCGCCTTATCC
GGTAACTATCGTCTTGAGTCCAACCCGGTAAGACACGACTTATCGCCACTGGCAGCAGCCACTGGTAACA
GGATTAGCAGAGCGAGGTATGTAGGCGGTGCTACAGAGTTCTTGAAGTGGTGGCCTAACTACGGCTACAC
TAGAAGGACAGTATTTGGTATCTGCGCTCTGCTGAAGCCAGTTACCTTCGGAAAAAGAGTTGGTAGCTCT
TGATCCGGCAAACAAACCACCGCTGGTAGCGGTGGTTTTTTTGTTTGCAAGCAGCAGATTACGCGCAGAA
AAAAAGGATCTCAAGAAGAGAAGATCCTTTGATCTTTTCTACGTCAGTCCTGCTCCTCGGCCACGAAGTG
CACGCAGTTGCCGGCCGGGTCGCGCAGGGCGAACTCCCGCCCCCACGGCTGCTCGCCGATCTCGGTCATG
GCCGGCCCGGAGGCGTCCCGGAAGTTCGTGGACACGACCTCCGACCACTCGGCGTACAGCTCGTCCAGGC
CGCGCACCCACACCCAGGCCAGGGTGTTGTCCGGCACCACCTGGTCCTGGACCGCGCTGATGAACAGGGT
CACGTCGTCCCGGACCACACCGGCGAAGTCGTCCTCCACGAAGTCCCGGGAGAACCCGAGCCGGTCGGTC
CAGAACTCGACCGCTCCGGCGACGTCGCGCGCGGTGAGCACCGGAACGGCACTGGTCAACTTGGCCATAC
TCTTCCTTTTTCAATATTATTGAAGCATTTATCAGGGTTATTGTCTCATGAGCGGATACATA
Features (pLannotate 1.2.2; 10 found; start..end, strand, type, name):
     39..418     +  enhancer       CMV enhancer: human cytomegalovirus immediate early enhancer
    420..619     +  promoter       CMV promoter: human cytomegalovirus (CMV) immediate early promoter
    732..828     +  intron         SV40 intron: modified SV40 intron with splice donor and acceptor sites
    844..864     +  CDS            capTEV™ (fragment): composite tag for in vivo biotinylation, TEV protease cleavage, and 6xHis tagging
    917..948     +  CDS            T7 tag (gene 10 leader) (fragment): leader peptide from bacteriophage T7 gene 10 promotes efficient translation in E. coli
    967..2244    +  CDS            Pld3 (fragment): PLD3_MOUSE - Also known as Sam9. Experimental evidence at protein level: Swiss-Prot protein existence level 1. 5'->3' DNA exonuclease which digests single-stranded DNA (ssDNA) (PubMed:30111894). Regulates inflammatory cytokine responses via the degradation of nucleic acids, by reducing the concentration of ssDNA able to stimulate TLR9, a nucleotide-sensing receptor in collaboration with PLD4 (PubMed:30111894). May be important in myotube formation. Plays a role in lysosomal homeostasis. Involved in the regulation of endosomal protein sorting (By similarity). From Mus musculus (Mouse).
   2259..2393    -  polyA_signal   SV40 poly(A) signal: SV40 polyadenylation signal
   2436..3024    -  rep_origin     ori: high-copy-number ColE1/pMB1/pBR322/pUC origin of replication
   3054..3428    -  CDS            BleoR: antibiotic-binding protein; Sh ble from Streptoalloteichus hindustanus; confers resistance to bleomycin, phleomycin, and Zeocin™
   3429..3492    -  promoter       AmpR promoter: bla
