>Addgene plasmid #173853 | SuExp His-Myc-mPLD3 | addgene full sequence | sequence record 339485 | Addgene NGS Result
GACATTGATTATTGACTAGTTATTAATAGTAATCAATTACGGGGTCATTAGTTCATAGCCCATATATGGA
GTTCCGCGTTACATAACTTACGGTAAATGGCCCGCCTGGCTGACCGCCCAACGACCCCCGCCCATTGACG
TCAATAATGACGTATGTTCCCATAGTAACGCCAATAGGGACTTTCCATTGACGTCAATGGGTGGAGTATT
TACGGTAAACTGCCCACTTGGCAGTACATCAAGTGTATCATATGCCAAGTCCGCCCCCTATTGACGTCAA
TGACGGTAAATGGCCCGCCTGGCATTATGCCCAGTACATGACCTTACGGGACTTTCCTACTTGGCAGTAC
ATCTACGTATTAGTCATCGCTATTACCATGGTGATGCGGTTTTGGCAGTACACCAATGGGCGTGGATAGC
GGTTTGACTCACGGGGATTTCCAAGTCTCCACCCCATTGACGTCAATGGGAGTTTGTTTTGGCACCAAAA
TCAACGGGACTTTCCAAAATGTCGTAATAACCCCGCCCCGTTGACGCAAATGGGCGGTAGGCGTGTACGG
TGGGAGGTCTATATAAGCAGAGCTCGTTTAGTGAACCGTCAGATCGCCTGGAGACGTCGAGCCGAGTGGT
TGTGCCTCCATAGAAGCCACCATGACCCGCCTGACCGTGCTGGCCCTGCTGGCCGGCCTGCTGGTAAGTT
TAGTCTTTTTGTCTTTTATTTCAGGTCCCGGATCCGGTGGTGGTGCAAATCAAAGAACTGCTCCTCAGTG
GATGTTGCCTTTACTTCTAGGCCAGCAGCCGCGCCCATCATCATCATCATCATGGTCCGCTAGTTGACGT
CGCCAGCAATGAACAAAAACTCATCTCAGAAGAGGATCTGGCTAGTATGACTGGTGGACAGCAAATGGGT
CGGGATATCGAAGGTCGTGGGGACTTACATCTATTTGGACCAAATCAGCGCCCAGCCCCCTGCTATGACC
CCTGCGAGGCGGTGCTGGTGGAGAGCATTCCTGAGGGTCTGGAGTTTCCCAATGCCACCACGAGCAACCC
CTCCACTAGCCAGGCCTGGTTGGGCCTCCTTGCCGGTGCTCACAGCAGCCTGGACATCGCATCCTTCTAC
TGGACCCTCACAAATAATGACACCCACACGCAAGAGCCCTCTGCCCAGCAGGGTGAAGAGGTTCTTCAGC
AGCTTCAGGCACTGGCACCTCGAGGTGTAAAGGTTCGCATCGCTGTGAGCAAACCCAATGGGCCTCTGGC
TGATCTGCAGTCTCTGCTACAGAGTGGTGCCCAGGTCCGCATGGTGGACATGCAGAAGCTGACTCATGGT
GTCCTGCACACCAAGTTCTGGGTGGTGGATCAGACCCACTTCTACCTGGGCAGTGCCAACATGGACTGGC
GGTCGCTGACCCAGGTCAAGGAGCTGGGCGTGGTCATGTACAACTGCAGCTGCCTCGCCCGGGACCTCAC
CAAGATCTTTGAAGCCTATTGGTTCCTGGGCCAGGCAGGTAGCTCCATCCCATCAACCTGGCCGCGGTCC
TTTGACACCCGATATAATCAAGAAACACCAATGGAGATCTGCCTCAATGGCACCCCAGCTCTGGCCTACC
TAGCGAGTGCACCCCCACCACTGTGTCCAAGTGGCCGCACCCCAGACCTGAAGGCTCTGCTCAACGTGGT
GGACAGTGCCCGAAGCTTCATCTACATTGCGGTTATGAACTACCTGCCCACCATGGAGTTCTCTCATCCA
CGCAGGTTCTGGCCAGCGATCGATGATGGGCTGAGACGGGCTGCGTATGAACGAGGCGTCAAAGTGCGCC
TGCTCATCAGCTGCTGGGGACACTCTGATCCATCGATGCGGTCCTTCCTGCTCTCCCTGGCTGCACTTCA
TGACAACCATACTCACTCCGACATCCAGGTGAAACTGTTTGTGGTCCCTACGGATGAGTCCCAGGCCCGA
ATCCCCTATGCCCGTGTCAACCACAACAAGTACATGGTGACTGAACGTGCCTCATACATTGGAACCTCCA
ACTGGTCTGGAAGCTACTTCACGGAGACAGCAGGCACCTCCCTGCTGGTGACACAGAACGGGCATGGTGG
CTTGCGCAGTCAGCTGGAGGCTGTTTTCCTGAGAGACTGGGAATCCCCATACAGCCACGATCTCGACACC
TCAGCCAACAGTGTGGGCAATGCCTGCCGCCTGCTTTAATCTAGAAGCTGATCCAGACATGATAAGATAC
ATTGATGAGTTTGGACAAACCACAACTAGAATGCAGTGAAAAAAATGCTTTATTTGTGAAATTTGTGATG
CTATTGCTTTATTTGTAACCATTATAAGCTGCAATAAACAAGTTGGATATCCTCGAGACTAGTGGGCCCG
TTTAAACACATGTGTTTTTCCATAGGCTCCGCCCCCCTGACGAGCATCACAAAAATCGACGCTCAAGTCA
GAGGTGGCGAAACCCGACAGGACTATAAAGATACCAGGCGTTTCCCCCTGGAAGCTCCCTCGTGCGCTCT
CCTGTTCCGACCCTGCCGCTTACCGGATACCTGTCCGCCTTTCTCCCTTCGGGAAGCGTGGCGCTTTCTC
ATAGCTCACGCTGTAGGTATCTCAGTTCGGTGTAGGTCGTTCGCTCCAAGCTGGGCTGTGTGCACGAACC
CCCCGTTCAGCCCGACCGCTGCGCCTTATCCGGTAACTATCGTCTTGAGTCCAACCCGGTAAGACACGAC
TTATCGCCACTGGCAGCAGCCACTGGTAACAGGATTAGCAGAGCGAGGTATGTAGGCGGTGCTACAGAGT
TCTTGAAGTGGTGGCCTAACTACGGCTACACTAGAAGGACAGTATTTGGTATCTGCGCTCTGCTGAAGCC
AGTTACCTTCGGAAAAAGAGTTGGTAGCTCTTGATCCGGCAAACAAACCACCGCTGGTAGCGGTGGTTTT
TTTGTTTGCAAGCAGCAGATTACGCGCAGAAAAAAAGGATCTCAAGAAGATCCTTTGATCTTTTCTACGT
CAGTCCTGCTCCTCGGCCACGAAGTGCACGCAGTTGCCGGCCGGGTCGCGCAGGGCGAACTCCCGCCCCC
ACGGCTGCTCGCCGATCTCGGTCATGGCCGGCCCGGAGGCGTCCCGGAAGTTCGTGGACACGACCTCCGA
CCACTCGGCGTACAGCTCGTCCAGGCCGCGCACCCACACCCAGGCCAGGGTGTTGTCCGGCACCACCTGG
TCCTGGACCGCGCTGATGAACAGGGTCACGTCGTCCCGGACCACACCGGCGAAGTCGTCCTCCACGAAGT
CCCGGGAGAACCCGAGCCGGTCGGTCCAGAACTCGACCGCTCCGGCGACGTCGCGCGCGGTGAGCACCGG
AACGGCACTGGTCAACTTGGCCATACTCTTCCTTTTTCAATATTATTGAAGCATTTATCAGGGTTATTGT
CTCATGAGCGGATACATAACGCGTCGCGAGGCCATATGGGTTAACCCATGGCCGTT
Features (pLannotate 1.2.2; 10 found; start..end, strand, type, name):
      1..380     +  enhancer       CMV enhancer: human cytomegalovirus immediate early enhancer
    382..581     +  promoter       CMV promoter: human cytomegalovirus (CMV) immediate early promoter
    694..790     +  intron         SV40 intron: modified SV40 intron with splice donor and acceptor sites
    806..826     +  CDS            capTEV™ (fragment): composite tag for in vivo biotinylation, TEV protease cleavage, and 6xHis tagging
    879..910     +  CDS            T7 tag (gene 10 leader) (fragment): leader peptide from bacteriophage T7 gene 10 promotes efficient translation in E. coli
    929..2206    +  CDS            Pld3 (fragment): PLD3_MOUSE - Also known as Sam9. Experimental evidence at protein level: Swiss-Prot protein existence level 1. 5'->3' DNA exonuclease which digests single-stranded DNA (ssDNA) (PubMed:30111894). Regulates inflammatory cytokine responses via the degradation of nucleic acids, by reducing the concentration of ssDNA able to stimulate TLR9, a nucleotide-sensing receptor in collaboration with PLD4 (PubMed:30111894). May be important in myotube formation. Plays a role in lysosomal homeostasis. Involved in the regulation of endosomal protein sorting (By similarity). From Mus musculus (Mouse).
   2220..2354    -  polyA_signal   SV40 poly(A) signal: SV40 polyadenylation signal
   2397..2985    -  rep_origin     ori: high-copy-number ColE1/pMB1/pBR322/pUC origin of replication
   3010..3384    -  CDS            BleoR: antibiotic-binding protein; Sh ble from Streptoalloteichus hindustanus; confers resistance to bleomycin, phleomycin, and Zeocin™
   3385..3448    -  promoter       AmpR promoter: bla
