[The description below was written by a language model from this plasmid's Addgene catalogue record and pLannotate feature annotations shown in this document.]
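Description:
SuExp His-Myc-mPLD3 is a compact mammalian expression plasmid (about 3.5 kb by sequence, listed as roughly 3.6 kb) built on the SuExp backbone for producing recombinant mouse PLD3. It is propagated in E. coli at high copy from a ColE1/pUC-type origin. The only resistance gene is Sh ble (BleoR), which confers resistance to Zeocin/bleomycin and is driven by the bacterial bla (AmpR) promoter. The catalogue also lists Zeocin as the selectable marker. However, no eukaryotic promoter is annotated upstream of the resistance gene, so the feature tables document only bacterial selection.

The expression cassette uses the human CMV immediate-early enhancer and promoter, followed by a modified SV40 intron with splice donor and acceptor sites, which generally improves transcript processing. Next comes the tagged open reading frame, and an SV40 polyadenylation signal closes the cassette. The insert is a truncated Pld3 coding sequence of roughly 1.3 kb as annotated (about 1.5 kb as catalogued, presumably with the tags). It lacks the intracellular and transmembrane regions, leaving only the extracellular (lumenal) domain. According to the record, the N-terminus carries 6xHis and Myc tags and a Factor X cleavage site, allowing affinity purification, detection and tag removal. The automated annotation does not label these directly. The short "capTEV" and "T7 tag" fragment hits just upstream of Pld3 are probably partial matches to this tag region rather than real elements. No secretion signal is annotated or stated.

PLD3 is a 5'→3' exonuclease that digests single-stranded nucleic acids and limits activation of nucleic-acid sensors such as TLR9. The construct is intended to produce soluble, purifiable enzyme for biochemical study. The depositor and sequencing-derived records agree in feature content and order, differing only slightly in length and start coordinate.
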