Addgene plasmid #173853: SuExp His-Myc-mPLD3
Purpose: Protein expression plasmid for recombinant His-Myc tag mouse PLD3
Depositing lab: David Nemazee. Depositing organization: Scripps California (The Scripps Research Institute). Publication: Cleavage of DNA and RNA by PLD3 and PLD4 limits autoinflammatory triggering by multiple sensors. Gavin AL, Huang D, Blane TR, Thinnes TC, Murakami Y, Fukui R, Miyake K, Nemazee D. Nat Commun. 2021 Oct 7;12(1):5874. doi: 10.1038/s41467-021-26150-w. PubMed 34620855.
Backbone
  Vector backbone: SuExp
  Backbone manufacturer: Nemazee lab (Deli)
  Backbone size w/o insert (bp): 2000
  Total vector size (bp): 3600
  Vector type: Mammalian Expression
  Selectable markers: Zeocin
Growth in bacteria
  Bacterial resistance: Bleocin (Zeocin), 50 μg/mL
  Growth temperature: 37°C
  Growth strain: DH5alpha
  Copy number: High Copy
Gene/Insert
  Gene/Insert name: PLD3
  Species: M. musculus (mouse)
  Insert size (bp): 1500
  Mutation: intracellular and transmembrane domain truncated, with only extracellular domain
  GenBank ID: 18807
  Entrez Gene: Pld3 (a.k.a. Sam-9)
  Promoter: CMV
  Tag / fusion protein: 6xHis, Myc, Factor X cleavable (N terminal on insert)
  Cloning method: Ligation Independent Cloning
  Sequencing primers: 5′ CMV-F; 3′ SV40 pA-R
Terms and licenses: Academic/Nonprofit Terms; Industry Terms: Not Available to Industry
How to cite: SuExp His-Myc-mPLD3 was a gift from David Nemazee (Addgene plasmid # 173853 ; http://n2t.net/addgene:173853 ; RRID:Addgene_173853)
